>Addgene plasmid #188558 | pMpGWBhis03-Citrine-NLS | addgene full sequence | sequence record 393698 | Addgene NGS Result
TTTCACGCCCTTTTAAATATCCGATTATTCTAATAAACGCTCTTTTCTCTTAGGTTTACCCGCCAATATA
TCCTGTCAAACACTGATAGTTTAAACTGAAGGCGGGAAACGACAATCTGATCCAAGCTCAAGCTGCTCTA
GCATTCGCCATTCAGGCTGCGCAACTGTTGGGAAGGGCGATCGGTGCGGGCCTCTTCGCTATTACGCCAG
CTGGCGAAAGGGGGATGTGCTGCAAGGCGATTAAGTTGGGTAACGCCAGGGTTTTCCCAGTCACGACGTT
GTAAAACGACGGCCAGTGCCAAGCTTGGCCCGGGCAAATGAGTCACACACATTGTTGAGAGACATATCAA
AATAACTCAATTGTAAGGTAAGTTGATAGATTTCCCAGTTAAATGCATTATTTTAACAATATTTGTATCT
CAAATTTTCAAAATCATATCAAATTTGCAGATCTTGATGATGATTCACAACTCTGTCTTCGATTTTTGAT
TGTTAACGGGTATCGATATTTGGGTAACTTAAAAAGAATTTGCTAAAGATCTTAAAAAACAGATTAAAAA
AACCTTTCAAAATAGCTAATCCTTTAAATCCGTTTCACAATATAATGCTCATTGATGATAATCGAAAAGA
TTCCATTTTAAAGTGCATATAAATTGCTTAATTATCTCTTTCTGTCTCGTAATATTTTGTTCTCTCCTAT
TGGATCGGACCCGCATCTTCTCGATCAGTTCACTATACTAATATTTGGTCAACTTCAAGAGAGATTAGAA
CTTCGTTCTCCAAAGTGTAAAGGCCGACAAGCAGAAAAGGAAACTTCAATCAGAAGCCTTCTAGGTTTTC
CCGCGTCCCAAAAAGCGAAGGGAGGACGGGGAGGACGGTGAGGCCAGAAGAAGAAAGCAACAGTAAAATC
TCATGTGATTGCGTGCATGTCATGGATCTATGGGATGCTAGTCCACCGTTTGGAAGTATGTGCAGAAGGA
GAAAGGCGCGGGAGGCCAAAAGCGACTTCGGCCACCTCTCTACTTTCTAGAAAGTTTGCTCGCAGCTTGT
AATAAGCGCGGAAAAGGTACTCGAAAAACCGGAGCAATCGGTGTGGTATCAGCAGTCGGGTTCGCTAAAC
CTACGTCTTCTTATTTTGGAATGTTAAATTGAAAGGGCGTGCCGGCCCTAAGCACGGACGATGTGACAGA
CGGAGGAGTGTGAGCAATTCGGATGACGATGCTGGCCGGCAGTCACGACAAAGAGTCCGAAGGGGCATGG
ACAGGGCAATATATAAATGGAAAAGAGGCTTTGAATATTCCTAACCCTTCGTCGTCGGCCTCCCAACTTG
CCCTCGCATGCTGAATTGGCCGCCTATCTGCGAATGGCCGGCCGCCGACCCTAAGTCGCAATAACTTGAA
CGGAGCCGATGCAAAGTCCTTATCGAACGCTCGTTATTATAAACGGGGCAGACCTAGGTATTTAATTATA
TCAAAACCCTCCGCAATTTCGCTAATCATTCCCTAATTTCTTCTACTTTGGCGTCTAGTGCTGTGGTCGC
GCTTGCTCTCAAAGCTCGCTGGGAGGCAGTGGAGCGTCTGGCTTAAAATCGATCGCCGCAACCCTAGAGT
TCCTTTCACTTCTTTCTCTCTTGCGTGGAGAGCATCGACATCGAAGAGCTGCATCTTGTCTTCTGGTATG
CGCCTTGTGCCCTCGTCTCTGTACGTCGTTACGATTGCTCGATATTGTGATTGTCTAGACCTGAAACCCG
ACTGGAGCTTTTACGTGGTGTCGATTGGGGCCTCGAGCGAGTGATTTTTTAGGTTCGTTTTAGCCAAGTA
CATCCCACTTTGGTCAGTCCTGTTATCTCGGTAAGGTGTTCAGTTCGGTCTCTGGTGCGGAGGTGCCTCG
TAAGTTTCCTGCATGATAGATTTGTCTATCCTTGACTTGAAGAGGAGTCGAAGGTCAGCGAGGTTGGCTG
TGTGCTATGGACGTCGGTGCTCCTTGGTTCCGTGCTTCTATGGGTGTTGCCTCAACAGTATTGATGTGCC
TGCAGAAAGGTTGACTAGAGTTATCAACAAGTTTGTACAAAAAAGCAGGCTCCATGGTGAGCAAGGGCGA
GGAGCTGTTCACCGGGGTGGTGCCCATCCTGGTCGAGCTGGACGGCGACGTAAACGGCCACAAGTTCAGC
GTGTCCGGCGAGGGCGAGGGCGATGCCACCTACGGCAAGCTGACCCTGAAGTTCATCTGCACCACCGGCA
AGCTGCCCGTGCCCTGGCCCACCCTCGTGACCACCTTCGGCTACGGCCTGATGTGCTTCGCCCGCTACCC
CGACCACATGAAGCAGCACGACTTCTTCAAGTCCGCCATGCCCGAAGGCTACGTCCAGGAGCGCACCATC
TTCTTCAAGGACGACGGCAACTACAAGACCCGCGCCGAGGTGAAGTTCGAGGGCGACACCCTGGTGAACC
GCATCGAGCTGAAGGGCATCGACTTCAAGGAGGACGGCAACATCCTGGGGCACAAGCTGGAGTACAACTA
CAACAGCCACAACGTCTATATCATGGCCGACAAGCAGAAGAACGGCATCAAGGTGAACTTCAAGATCCGC
CACAACATCGAGGACGGCAGCGTGCAGCTCGCCGACCACTACCAGCAGAACACCCCCATCGGCGACGGCC
CCGTGCTGCTGCCCGACAACCACTACCTGAGCTACCAGTCCGCCCTGAGCAAAGACCCCAACGAGAAGCG
CGATCACATGGTCCTGCTGGAGTTCGTGACCGCCGCCGGGACCACTTTGTACAAGCCTCCTAAGAAGAAG
CGCAAGGTGTGAGACCCAGCTTTCTTGTACAAAGTGGTTGATAACAGCGCTTAGAGCTCGAATTTCCCCG
ATCGTTCAAACATTTGGCAATAAAGTTTCTTAAGATTGAATCCTGTTGCCGGTCTTGCGATGATTATCAT
ATAATTTCTGTTGAATTACGTTAAGCATGTAATAATTAACATGTAATGCATGACGTTATTTATGAGATGG
GTTTTTATGATTAGAGTCCCGCAATTATACATTTAATACGCGATAGAAAACAAAATATAGCGCGCAAACT
AGGATAAATTATCGCGCGCGGTGTCATCTATGTTACTAGATCGGGAATTGGTTCCGGAACCAATTCGTAA
TCATGTCATAGCTGTTTCCTGTGTGAAATTGTTATCCGCTCACAATTCCACACAACATACGAGCCGGAAG
CATAAAGTGTAAAGCCTGGGGTGCCTAATGAGTGAGCTAACTCACATTAGGCTGAATTAGGCGCGCCTAT
TTCTGAATTCAACACATTGCGGACGTTTTTAATGTACTGAATTAACGCCGAATTAATTCGGGGGATCTGG
ATTTTAGTACTGGATTTTGGTTTTAGGAATTAGAAATTTTATTGATAGAAGTATTTTACAAATACAAATA
CATACTAAGGGTTTCTTATATGCTCAACACATGAGCGAAACCCTATAGGAACCCTAATTCCCTTATCTGG
GAACTACTCACACATTATTATGGAGAAACTCGAGCTTGTCGATCGACAGATCCCGGTCGGCATCTACTTC
ATGCGCGAGATAAGACCCCCTTAGAGCTTGGAACGGATCCCTTTCTTCTCGTATCATATTCAAGCGCCTG
TCGCAGAGCTCTGGCAAAAGCTTTGAAAGTAGCCTCGATGATGTGGTGAGAATTGGTTCCCGCAAGCTTG
CGAATATGGAGGGTCATTCCAGACGTGTTCACCACCGATTGGAAAAAATGCTCCACCAACTGTGTATCGT
AGGTACCAACTCGTTGAGTGGGAATGTCTACATTATACCCCAAAAATGGTCTTCCTGATAAATCCAAAAC
AACATGGATCAGAGCTTCATCAAGTGGAGCCGAAAAATCCCCAAAGCGATATATGCCCTTCCTATCTCCT
AAGGCCTGGAGTAATGCAGTTCCGACAGCCAAACCAATGTCCTCGTTCGTGTGATGATCATCAATGTGAA
TGTCGCCCTTTGCCTTCACTGTCACATCTAACAGTCCATGCGACGCAAGTTGATCTAGCATGTGATCGAG
AAAGGGTATGCCGGTGTCACAGTCGCAGATTCCTGTCCCGTCCAGATTCAATTCTACTTCCACGCTAGTT
TCCTTCGTCACCCGAGACACACTTCCAATTCTAGGTAGCACTTGTTCGGTAGTGTGAGTGTTAGCGGGCT
CTACGATGACGCCACCACCTACAGAAGTGGCACTAATTCTAGTTTCCAACCTCCTCGAACTTCTTCCTTC
CCTCTGAGAAGACGATGGTACAGCAACTGATTTTAATTCGGAGTAAAGCGGACAATAATCGCCCACGGGA
TAAAACTCCTCGTTCGCTTGGCCTACACCGACGGCTGCCCGAGCCGCAGAACTCTGTTTACGACTCTGAG
TCAACAAATCTAAGGATAATCGCCCGACTGCTGCTCCGATCCAGCCCAGTCCTTTCGAATTCCTCGTACT
CCGTTCAGGCGTGCCATTTCCACACTGAGTTATAGCTGCTGGACTCGCCAGCCGAACAGCAGACCAGTTA
GCAGTTGTGGCTGCCACCCACGCCATATCTCATTGCCCCCCGGATCTGCGAAAGCTCGAGAGAGATAGAT
TTGTAGAGAGAGACTGGTGATTTCAGCGTGTCCTCTCCAAATGAAATGAACTTCCTTATATAGAGGAAGG
GTCTTGCGAAGGATAGTGGGATTGTGCGTCATCCCTTACGTCAGTGGAGATATCACATCAATCCACTTGC
TTTGAAGACGTGGTTGGAACGTCTTCTTTTTCCACGATGCTCCTCGTGGGTGGGGGTCCATCTTTGGGAC
CACTGTCGGCAGAGGCATCTTGAACGATAGCCTTTCCTTTATCGCAATGATGGCATTTGTAGGTGCCACC
TTCCTTTTCTACTGTCCTTTTGATGAAGTGACAGATAGCTGGGCAATGGAATCCGAGGAGGTTTCCCGAT
ATTACCCTTTGTTGAAAAGTCTCAATAGCCCTTTGGTCTTCTGAGACTGTATCTTTGATATTCTTGGAGT
AGACGAGAGTGTCGTGCTCCACCATGTTCACATCAATCCACTTGCTTTGAAGACGTGGTTGGAACGTCTT
CTTTTTCCACGATGCTCCTCGTGGGTGGGGGTCCATCTTTGGGACCACTGTCGGCAGAGGCATCTTGAAC
GATAGCCTTTCCTTTATCGCAATGATGGCATTTGTAGGTGCCACCTTCCTTTTCTACTGTCCTTTTGATG
AAGTGACAGATAGCTGGGCAATGGAATCCGAGGAGGTTTCCCGATATTACCCTTTGTTGAAAAGTCTCAA
TAGCCCTTTGGTCTTCTGAGACTGTATCTTTGATATTCTTGGAGTAGACGAGAGTGTCGTGCTCCACCAT
GTTGGCAAGCTGCTCTAGCCAATACGCAAACCGAATTCAGAAATAAATTCAGCCTAATTCGGCGTTAATT
CAGTACATTAAAAACGTCCGCAATGTGTTATTAAGTTGTCTAAGCGTCAATTTGTTTACACCACAATATA
TCCTGCCACCAGCCAGCCAACAGCTCCCCGACCGGCAGCTCGGCACAAAATCACCACTCGATACAGGCAG
CCCATCAGTCCGGGACGGCGTCAGCGGGAGAGCCGTTGTAAGGCGGCAGACTTTGCTCATGTTACCGATG
CTATTCGGAAGAACGGCAACTAAGCTGCCGGGTTTGAAACACGGATGATCTCGCGGAGGGTAGCATGTTG
ATTGTAACGATGACAGAGCGTTGCTGCCTGTGATCAATTCGGGCACGAACCCAGTGGACATAAGCCTGTT
CGGTTCGTAAGCTGTAATGCAAGTAGCGTATGCGCTCACGCAACTGGTCCAGAACCTTGACCGAACGCAG
CGGTGGTAACGGCGCAGTGGCGGTTTTCATGGCTTGTTATGACTGTTTTTTTGGGGTACAGTCTATGCCT
CGGGCATCCAAGCAGCAAGCGCGTTACGCCGTGGGTCGATGTTTGATGTTATGGAGCAGCAACGATGTTA
CGCAGCAGGGCAGTCGCCCTAAAACAAAGTTAAACATCATGGGGGAAGCGGTGATCGCCGAAGTATCGAC
TCAACTATCAGAGGTAGTTGGCGTCATCGAGCGCCATCTCGAACCGACGTTGCTGGCCGTACATTTGTAC
GGCTCCGCAGTGGATGGCGGCCTGAAGCCACACAGTGATATTGATTTGCTGGTTACGGTGACCGTAAGGC
TTGATGAAACAACGCGGCGAGCTTTGATCAACGACCTTTTGGAAACTTCGGCTTCCCCTGGAGAGAGCGA
GATTCTCCGCGCTGTAGAAGTCACCATTGTTGTGCACGACGACATCATTCCGTGGCGTTATCCAGCTAAG
CGCGAACTGCAATTTGGAGAATGGCAGCGCAATGACATTCTTGCAGGTATCTTCGAGCCAGCCACGATCG
ACATTGATCTGGCTATCTTGCTGACAAAAGCAAGAGAACATAGCGTTGCCTTGGTAGGTCCAGCGGCGGA
GGAACTCTTTGATCCGGTTCCTGAACAGGATCTATTTGAGGCGCTAAATGAAACCTTAACGCTATGGAAC
TCGCCGCCCGACTGGGCTGGCGATGAGCGAAATGTAGTGCTTACGTTGTCCCGCATTTGGTACAGCGCAG
TAACCGGCAAAATCGCGCCGAAGGATGTCGCTGCCGACTGGGCAATGGAGCGCCTGCCGGCCCAGTATCA
GCCCGTCATACTTGAAGCTAGACAGGCTTATCTTGGACAAGAAGAAGATCGCTTGGCCTCGCGCGCAGAT
CAGTTGGAAGAATTTGTCCACTACGTGAAAGGCGAGATCACCAAGGTAGTCGGCAAATAATGTCTAGCTA
GAAATTCGTTCAAGCCGACGCCGCTTCGCGGCGCGGCTTAACTCAAGCGTTAGATGCACTAAGCACATAA
TTGCTCACAGCCAAACTATCAGGTCAAGTCTGCTTTTATTATTTTTAAGCGTGCATAATAAGCCCTACAC
AAATTGGGAGATATATCATGCATGACCAAAATCCCTTAACGTGAGTTTTCGTTCCACTGAGCGTCAGACC
CCGTAGAAAAGATCAAAGGATCTTCTTGAGATCCTTTTTTTCTGCGCGTAATCTGCTGCTTGCAAACAAA
AAAACCACCGCTACCAGCGGTGGTTTGTTTGCCGGATCAAGAGCTACCAACTCTTTTTCCGAAGGTAACT
GGCTTCAGCAGAGCGCAGATACCAAATACTGTCCTTCTAGTGTAGCCGTAGTTAGGCCACCACTTCAAGA
ACTCTGTAGCACCGCCTACATACCTCGCTCTGCTAATCCTGTTACCAGTGGCTGCTGCCAGTGGCGATAA
GTCGTGTCTTACCGGGTTGGACTCAAGACGATAGTTACCGGATAAGGCGCAGCGGTCGGGCTGAACGGGG
GGTTCGTGCACACAGCCCAGCTTGGAGCGAACGACCTACACCGAACTGAGATACCTACAGCGTGAGCTAT
GAGAAAGCGCCACGCTTCCCGAAGGGAGAAAGGCGGACAGGTATCCGGTAAGCGGCAGGGTCGGAACAGG
AGAGCGCACGAGGGAGCTTCCAGGGGGAAACGCCTGGTATCTTTATAGTCCTGTCGGGTTTCGCCACCTC
TGACTTGAGCGTCGATTTTTGTGATGCTCGTCAGGGGGGCGGAGCCTATGGAAAAACGCCAGCAACGCGG
CCTTTTTACGGTTCCTGGCCTTTTGCTGGCCTTTTGCTCACATGTTCTTTCCTGCGTTATCCCCTGATTC
TGTGGATAACCGTATTACCGCCTTTGAGTGAGCTGATACCGCTCGCCGCAGCCGAACGACCGAGCGCAGC
GAGTCAGTGAGCGAGGAAGCGGAAGAGCGCCTGATGCGGTATTTTCTCCTTACGCATCTGTGCGGTATTT
CACACCGCATATGGTGCACTCTCAGTACAATCTGCTCTGATGCCGCATAGTTAAGCCAGTATACACTCCG
CTATCGCTACGTGACTGGGTCATGGCTGCGCCCCGACACCCGCCAACACCCGCTGACGCGCCCTGACGGG
CTTGTCTGCTCCCGGCATCCGCTTACAGACAAGCTGTGACCGTCTCCGGGAGCTGCATGTGTCAGAGGTT
TTCACCGTCATCACCGAAACGCGCGAGGCAGGGTGCCTTGATGTGGGCGCCGGCGGTCGAGTGGCGACGG
CGCGGCTTGTCCGCGCCCTGGTAGATTGCCTGGCCGTAGGCCAGCCATTTTTGAGCGGCCAGCGGCCGCG
ATAGGCCGACGCGAAGCGGCGGGGCGTAGGGAGCGCAGCGACCGAAGGGTAGGCGCTTTTTGCAGCTCTT
CGGCTGTGCGCTGGCCAGACAGTTATGCACAGGCCAGGCGGGTTTTAAGAGTTTTAATAAGTTTTAAAGA
GTTTTAGGCGGAAAAATCGCCTTTTTTCTCTTTTATATCAGTCACTTACATGTGTGACCGGTTCCCAATG
TACGGCTTTGGGTTCCCAATGTACGGGTTCCGGTTCCCAATGTACGGCTTTGGGTTCCCAATGTACGTGC
TATCCACAGGAAAGAGACCTTTTCGACCTTTTTCCCCTGCTAGGGCAATTTGCCCTAGCATCTGCTCCGT
ACATTAGGAACCGGCGGATGCTTCGCCCTCGATCAGGTTGCGGTAGCGCATGACTAGGATCGGGCCAGCC
TGCCCCGCCTCCTCCTTCAAATCGTACTCCGGCAGGTCATTTGACCCGATCAGCTTGCGCACGGTGAAAC
AGAACTTCTTGAACTCTCCGGCGCTGCCACTGCGTTCGTAGATCGTCTTGAACAACCATCTGGCTTCTGC
CTTGCCTGCGGCGCGGCGTGCCAGGCGGTAGAGAAAACGGCCGATGCCGGGATCGATCAAAAAGTAATCG
GGGTGAACCGTCAGCACGTCCGGGTTCTTGCCTTCTGTGATCTCGCGGTACATCCAATCAGCTAGCTCGA
TCTCGATGTACTCCGGCCGCCCGGTTTCGCTCTTTACGATCTTGTAGCGGCTAATCAAGGCTTCACCCTC
GGATACCGTCACCAGGCGGCCGTTCTTGGCCTTCTTCGTACGCTGCATGGCAACGTGCGTGGTGTTTAAC
CGAATGCAGGTTTCTACCAGGTCGTCTTTCTGCTTTCCGCCATCGGCTCGCCGGCAGAACTTGAGTACGT
CCGCAACGTGTGGACGGAACACGCGGCCGGGCTTGTCTCCCTTCCCTTCCCGGTATCGGTTCATGGATTC
GGTTAGATGGGAAACCGCCATCAGTACCAGGTCGTAATCCCACACACTGGCCATGCCGGCCGGCCCTGCG
GAAACCTCTACGTGCCCGTCTGGAAGCTCGTAGCGGATCACCTCGCCAGCTCGTCGGTCACGCTTCGACA
GACGGAAAACGGCCACGTCCATGATGCTGCGACTATCGCGGGTGCCCACGTCATAGAGCATCGGAACGAA
AAAATCTGGTTGCTCGTCGCCCTTGGGCGGCTTCCTAATCGACGGCGCACCGGCTGCCGGCGGTTGCCGG
GATTCTTTGCGGATTCGATCAGCGGCCGCTTGCCACGATTCACCGGGGCGTGCTTCTGCCTCGATGCGTT
GCCGCTGGGCGGCCTGCGCGGCCTTCAACTTCTCCACCAGGTCATCACCCAGCGCCGCGCCGATTTGTAC
CGGGCCGGATGGTTTGCGACCGCTCACGCCGATTCCTCGGGCTTGGGGGTTCCAGTGCCATTGCAGGGCC
GGCAGACAACCCAGCCGCTTACGCCTGGCCAACCGCCCGTTCCTCCACACATGGGGCATTCCACGGCGTC
GGTGCCTGGTTGTTCTTGATTTTCCATGCCGCCTCCTTTAGCCGCTAAAATTCATCTACTCATTTATTCA
TTTGCTCATTTACTCTGGTAGCTGCGCGATGTATTCAGATAGCAGCTCGGTAATGGTCTTGCCTTGGCGT
ACCGCGTACATCTTCAGCTTGGTGTGATCCTCCGCCGGCAACTGAAAGTTGACCCGCTTCATGGCTGGCG
TGTCTGCCAGGCTGGCCAACGTTGCAGCCTTGCTGCTGCGTGCGCTCGGACGGCCGGCACTTAGCGTGTT
TGTGCTTTTGCTCATTTTCTCTTTACCTCATTAACTCAAATGAGTTTTGATTTAATTTCAGCGGCCAGCG
CCTGGACCTCGCGGGCAGCGTCGCCCTCGGGTTCTGATTCAAGAACGGTTGTGCCGGCGGCGGCAGTGCC
TGGGTAGCTCACGCGCTGCGTGATACGGGACTCAAGAATGGGCAGCTCGTACCCGGCCAGCGCCTCGGCA
ACCTCACCGCCGATGCGCGTGCCTTTGATCGCCCGCGACACGACAAAGGCCGCTTGTAGCCTTCCATCCG
TGACCTCAATGCGCTGCTTAACCAGCTCCACCAGGTCGGCGGTGGCCCATATGTCGTAAGGGCTTGGCTG
CACCGGAATCAGCACGAAGTCGGCTGCCTTGATCGCGGACACAGCCAAGTCCGCCGCCTGGGGCGCTCCG
TCGATCACTACGAAGTCGCGCCGGCCGATGGCCTTCACGTCGCGGTCAATCGTCGGGCGGTCGATGCCGA
CAACGGTTAGCGGTTGATCTTCCCGCACGGCCGCCCAATCGCGGGCACTGCCCTGGGGATCGGAATCGAC
TAACAGAACATCGGCCCCGGCGAGTTGCAGGGCGCGGGCTAGATGGGTTGCGATGGTCGTCTTGCCTGAC
CCGCCTTTCTGGTTAAGTACAGCGATAACCTTCATGCGTTCCCCTTGCGTATTTGTTTATTTACTCATCG
CATCATATACGCAGCGACCGCATGACGCAAGCTGTTTTACTCAAATACACATCACCTTTTTAGACGGCGG
CGCTCGGTTTCTTCAGCGGCCAAGCTGGCCGGCCAGGCCGCCAGCTTGGCATCAGACAAACCGGCCAGGA
TTTCATGCAGCCGCACGGTTGAGACGTGCGCGGGCGGCTCGAACACGTACCCGGCCGCGATCATCTCCGC
CTCGATCTCTTCGGTAATGAAAAACGGTTCGTCCTGGCCGTCCTGGTGCGGTTTCATGCTTGTTCCTCTT
GGCGTTCATTCTCGGCGGCCGCCAGGGCGTCGGCCTCGGTCAATGCGTCCTCACGGAAGGCACCGCGCCG
CCTGGCCTCGGTGGGCGTCACTTCCTCGCTGCGCTCAAGTGCGCGGTACAGGGTCGAGCGATGCACGCCA
AGCAGTGCAGCCGCCTCTTTCACGGTGCGGCCTTCCTGGTCGATCAGCTCGCGGGCGTGCGCGATCTGTG
CCGGGGTGAGGGTAGGGCGGGGGCCAAACTTCACGCCTCGGGCCTTGGCGGCCTCGCGCCCGCTCCGGGT
GCGGTCGATGATTAGGGAACGCTCGAACTCGGCAATGCCGGCGAACACGGTCAACACCATGCGGCCGGCC
GGCGTGGTGGTGTCGGCCCACGGCTCTGCCAGGCTACGCAGGCCCGCGCCGGCCTCCTGGATGCGCTCGG
CAATGTCCAGTAGGTCGCGGGTGCTGCGGGCCAGGCGGTCTAGCCTGGTCACTGTCACAACGTCGCCAGG
GCGTAGGTGGTCAAGCATCCTGGCCAGCTCCGGGCGGTCGCGCCTGGTGCCGGTGATCTTCTCGGAAAAC
AGCTTGGTGCAGCCGGCCGCGTGCAGTTCGGCCCGTTGGTTGGTCAAGTCCTGGTCGTCGGTGCTGACGC
GGGCATAGCCCAGCAGGCCAGCGGCGGCGCTCTTGTTCATGGCGTAATGTCTCCGGTTCTAGTCGCAAGT
ATTCTACTTTATGCGACTAAAACACGCGACAAGAAAACGCCAGGAAAAGGGCAGGGCGGCAGCCTGTCGC
GTAACTTAGGACTTGTGCGACATGTCGTTTTCAGAAGACGGCTGCACTGAACGTCAGAAGCCGACTGCAC
TATAGCAGCGGAGGGGTTGGATCAAAGTACTTTGATCCCGAGGGGAACCCTGTGGTTGGCATGCACATAC
AAATGGACGAACGGATAAACCT
Features (pLannotate 1.2.2; 23 found; start..end, strand, type, name):
     54..78      -  misc_feature   RB T-DNA repeat: right border repeat from nopaline C58 T-DNA
    144..298     -  CDS            lacZα (fragment): LacZα fragment of β-galactosidase; lacZ fragment
   2057..2081    +  protein_bind   attB1: mutant version of attB; recombination site for the Gateway® BP reaction BP Clonase™
   2084..2779    +  CDS            Citrine: Citrine is a basic (constitutively fluorescent) yellow fluorescent protein published in 2001, derived from Aequorea victoria. It has moderate acid sensitivity.
   2814..2838    -  protein_bind   attB2: mutant version of attB; recombination site for the Gateway® BP reaction BP Clonase™
   2870..3122    +  terminator     NOS terminator: nopaline synthase terminator and poly(A) signal
   3177..3199    -  protein_bind   lac operator (fragment): The lac repressor binds to the lac operator to inhibit transcription in E. coli. This inhibition can be relieved by adding lactose or isopropyl-β-D-thiogalactopyranoside (IPTG). lac repressor encoded by lacI
   3203..3233    -  promoter       lac promoter: promoter for the E. coli lac operon
   3248..3269    -  protein_bind   CAP binding site: CAP binding activates transcription in the presence of cAMP. E. coli catabolite activator protein
   3354..3528    -  polyA_signal   CaMV poly(A) signal: cauliflower mosaic virus polyadenylation signal
   3572..4198    -  CDS            HISN5B (fragment): HIS5B_ARATH - Experimental evidence at protein level: Swiss-Prot protein existence level 1. From Arabidopsis thaliana (Mouse-ear cress).
   4643..5319    -  promoter       CaMV 35S promoter (enhanced): cauliflower mosaic virus 35S promoter with a duplicated enhancer region
   5514..5538    -  misc_feature   LB T-DNA repeat: left border repeat from nopaline C58 T-DNA
   5797..5820    +  promoter       Pc promoter (fragment): intI1 (promoter lies within the coding sequence); class 1 integron promoter
   5996..6052    +  CDS            GmR (fragment): gentamycin acetyltransferase; aacC1; confers resistance to gentamycin
   6063..6850    +  CDS            SmR (fragment): aminoglycoside adenylyltransferase (Murphy, 1985); aadA; confers resistance to spectinomycin and streptomycin
   7096..7684    +  rep_origin     ori: high-copy-number ColE1/pMB1/pBR322/pUC origin of replication
   7870..8010    -  misc_feature   bom: basis of mobility region from pBR322
   8112..8151    -  CDS            rop (fragment): Rop protein, which maintains plasmids at low copy number; rop
   8354..8548    -  rep_origin     pVS1 oriV: origin of replication for the Pseudomonas plasmid pVS1 (Heeb et al., 2000)
   8614..9687    -  CDS            pVS1 RepA: replication protein from the Pseudomonas plasmid pVS1 (Heeb et al., 2000)
  10116..10745   -  CDS            pVS1 StaA: stability protein from the Pseudomonas plasmid pVS1 (Heeb et al., 2000)
  11305..11706   -  CDS            Y4CG_SINFN (fragment): Protein inferred from homology: Swiss-Prot protein existence level 3. From Sinorhizobium fredii (strain NBRC 101917 / NGR234).
