[The description below was written by a language model from this plasmid's Addgene catalogue record and pLannotate feature annotations shown in this document.]
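Description:
pMpGWBhis03-Citrine-NLS is an Agrobacterium-type binary vector of about 12 kb, built on the pMpGWBhis03 backbone for transformation of the liverwort Marchantia polymorpha. The backbone carries a ColE1/pBR322-type origin with the bom mobilisation region for propagation in E. coli. It also carries the pVS1 oriV, RepA and StaA functions, which allow replication and stable maintenance in Agrobacterium. Bacterial selection is by spectinomycin through the aadA (SmR) gene. The catalogue lists the vector type as CRISPR/entry vector, but the annotated features show no CRISPR components. They instead fit a Gateway-derived expression clone.

Two cassettes lie between the nopaline-type right and left T-DNA border repeats. The first is the reporter: a Citrine yellow fluorescent protein coding sequence flanked by attB1 and attB2 sites, which indicates insertion by Gateway recombination, followed by the NOS terminator. The nuclear localisation signal named in the construct is not annotated separately and presumably sits in the short interval between Citrine and attB2. No promoter is annotated in the long region upstream of attB1, so the record does not state which promoter drives the reporter. The second cassette, in the opposite orientation, is the plant selectable marker. An enhanced CaMV 35S promoter and a CaMV poly(A) signal flank a coding sequence detected by homology to Arabidopsis imidazoleglycerol-phosphate dehydratase (HISN5B), which corresponds to the MpIGPDm gene named in the record.

Instead of antibiotic or herbicide resistance, MpIGPDm provides auxotrophic selection: it is intended to complement histidine-auxotrophic igpd mutant strains of M. polymorpha. The nuclear Citrine signal then gives a visible readout of transformation and expression.
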