Addgene plasmid #188558: pMpGWBhis03-Citrine-NLS
Purpose: Binary vector for the expression of Citrine-NLS with MpIGPDm selective marker in Marchantia polymorpha (igpd mutants) .
Depositing lab: Yutaka Kodama. Depositing organization: Utsunomiya University. Publication: Selection of a histidine auxotrophic Marchantia polymorpha strain with an auxotrophic selective marker. Fukushima T, Kodama Y. Plant Biotechnol (Tokyo). 2022 Dec 25;39(4):345-354. doi: 10.5511/plantbiotechnology.22.0810a. Epub 2022 Nov 26. PubMed 37283617.
Backbone
  Vector backbone: pMpGWBhis03
  Vector type: CRISPR ; Entry Vector
Growth in bacteria
  Bacterial resistance: Spectinomycin, 50 μg/mL
  Growth temperature: 37°C
  Growth strain: DH5alpha
  Copy number: Unknown
Gene/Insert
  Gene/Insert name: Citrine-NLS and MpIGPDm
  Species: M. polymorpha
Terms and licenses: Academic/Nonprofit Terms; Industry Terms: Not Available to Industry
How to cite: pMpGWBhis03-Citrine-NLS was a gift from Yutaka Kodama (Addgene plasmid # 188558 ; http://n2t.net/addgene:188558 ; RRID:Addgene_188558)
